>Addgene plasmid #148558 | pnEA-NpM-HsGIGYF2_35-54-GB1_AE | depositor full sequence | sequence record 291006 | Full Sequence
TTCTTGAAGACGAAAGGGCCTCGTGATACGCCTATTTTTATAGGTTAATGTCATGATAATAATGGTTTCT
TAGACGTCAGGTGGCACTTTTCGGGGAAATGTGCGCGGAACCCCTATTTGTTTATTTTTCTAAATACATT
CAAATATGTATCCGCTCATGAGACAATAACCCTGATAAATGCTTCAATAATATTGAAAAAGGAAGAGTAT
GAGTATTCAACATTTCCGTGTCGCCCTTATTCCCTTTTTTGCGGCATTTTGCCTTCCTGTTTTTGCTCAC
CCAGAAACGCTGGTGAAAGTAAAAGATGCTGAAGATCAGTTGGGTGCACGAGTGGGTTACATCGAACTGG
ATCTCAACAGCGGTAAGATCCTTGAGAGTTTTCGCCCCGAAGAACGTTTTCCAATGATGAGCACTTTTAA
AGTTCTGCTATGTGGCGCGGTATTATCCCGTGTTGACGCCGGGCAAGAGCAACTCGGTCGCCGCATACAC
TATTCTCAGAATGACTTGGTTGAGTACTCACCAGTCACAGAAAAGCATCTTACGGATGGCATGACAGTAA
GAGAATTATGCAGTGCTGCCATAACCATGAGTGATAACACTGCGGCCAACTTACTTCTGACAACGATCGG
AGGACCGAAGGAGCTAACCGCTTTTTTGCACAACATGGGGGATCATGTAACTCGCCTTGATCGTTGGGAA
CCGGAGCTGAATGAAGCCATACCAAACGACGAGCGTGACACCACGATGCCTGCAGCAATGGCAACAACGT
TGCGCAAACTATTAACTGGCGAACTACTTACTCTAGCTTCCCGGCAACAATTAATAGACTGGATGGAGGC
GGATAAAGTTGCAGGACCACTTCTGCGCTCGGCCCTTCCGGCTGGCTGGTTTATTGCTGATAAATCTGGA
GCCGGTGAGCGTGGGTCTCGCGGTATCATTGCAGCACTGGGGCCAGATGGTAAGCCCTCCCGTATCGTAG
TTATCTACACGACGGGGAGTCAGGCAACTATGGATGAACGAAATAGACAGATCGCTGAGATAGGTGCCTC
ACTGATTAAGCATTGGTAACTGTCAGACCAAGTTTACTCATATATACTTTAGATTGATTTAAAACTTCAT
TTTTAATTTAAAAGGATCTAGGTGAAGATCCTTTTTGATAATCTCATGACCAAAATCCCTTAACGTGAGT
TTTCGTTCCACTGAGCGTCAGACCCCGTAGAAAAGATCAAAGGATCTTCTTGAGATCCTTTTTTTCTGCG
CGTAATCTGCTGCTTGCAAACAAAAAAACCACCGCTACCAGCGGTGGTTTGTTTGCCGGATCAAGAGCTA
CCAACTCTTTTTCCGAAGGTAACTGGCTTCAGCAGAGCGCAGATACCAAATACTGTCCTTCTAGTGTAGC
CGTAGTTAGGCCACCACTTCAAGAACTCTGTAGCACCGCCTACATACCTCGCTCTGCTAATCCTGTTACC
AGTGGCTGCTGCCAGTGGCGATAAGTCGTGTCTTACCGGGTTGGACTCAAGACGATAGTTACCGGATAAG
GCGCAGCGGTCGGGCTGAACGGGGGGTTCGTGCACACAGCCCAGCTTGGAGCGAACGACCTACACCGAAC
TGAGATACCTACAGCGTGAGCTATGAGAAAGCGCCACGCTTCCCGAAGGGAGAAAGGCGGACAGGTATCC
GGTAAGCGGCAGGGTCGGAACAGGAGAGCGCACGAGGGAGCTTCCAGGGGGAAACGCCTGGTATCTTTAT
AGTCCTGTCGGGTTTCGCCACCTCTGACTTGAGCGTCGATTTTTGTGATGCTCGTCAGGGGGGCGGAGCC
TATGGAAAAACGCCAGCAACGCGGCCTTTTTACGGTTCCTGGCCTTTTGCTGGCCTTTTGCTCACATGTT
CTTTCCTGCGTTATCCCCTGATTCTGTGGATAACCGTATTACCGCCTTTGAGTGAGCTGATACCGCTCGC
CGCAGCCGAACGACCGAGCGCAGCGAGTCAGTGAGCGAGGAAGCGGAAGAGCGCCTGATGCGGTATTTTC
TCCTTACGCATCTGTGCGGTATTTCACACCGCATATATGGTGCACTCTCAGTACAATCTGCTCTGATGCC
GCATAGTTAAGCCAGTATACACTCCGCTATCGCTACGTGACTGGGTCATGGCTGCGCCCCGACACCCGCC
AACACCCGCTGACGCGCCCTGACGGGCTTGTCTGCTCCCGGCATCCGCTTACAGACAAGCTGTGACCGTC
TCCGGGAGCTGCATGTGTCAGAGGTTTTCACCGTCATCACCGAAACGCGCGAGGCAGCTGCGGTAAAGCT
CATCAGCGTGGTCGTGAAGCGATTCACAGATGTCTGCCTGTTCATCCGCGTCCAGCTCGTTGAGTTTCTC
CAGAAGCGTTAATGTCTGGCTTCTGATAAAGCGGGCCATGTTAAGGGCGGTTTTTTCCTGTTTGGTCACT
GATGCCTCCGTGTAAGGGGGATTTCTGTTCATGGGGGTAATGATACCGATGAAACGAGAGAGGATGCTCA
CGATACGGGTTACTGATGATGAACATGCCCGGTTACTGGAACGTTGTGAGGGTAAACAACTGGCGGTATG
GATGCGGCGGGACCAGAGAAAAATCACTCAGGGTCAATGCCAGCGCTTCGTTAATACAGATGTAGGTGTT
CCACAGGGTAGCCAGCAGCATCCTGCGATGCAGATCCGGAACATAATGGTGCAGGGCGCTGACTTCCGCG
TTTCCAGACTTTACGAAACACGGAAACCGAAGACCATTCATGTTGTTGCTCAGGTCGCAGACGTTTTGCA
GCAGCAGTCGCTTCACGTTCGCTCGCGTATCGGTGATTCATTCTGCTAACCAGTAAGGCAACCCCGCCAG
CCTAGCCGGGTCCTCAACGACAGGAGCACGATCATGCGCACCCGTGGCCAGGACCCAACGCTGCCCGAGA
TGCGCCGCGTGCGGCTGCTGGAGATGGCGGACGCGATGGATATGTTCTGCCAAGGGTTGGTTTGCGCATT
CACAGTTCTCCGCAAGAATTGATTGGCTCCAATTCTTGGAGTGGTGAATCCGTTAGCGAGGTGCCGCCGG
CTTCCATTCAGGTCGAGGTGGCCCGGCTCCATGCACCGCGACGCAACGCGGGGAGGCAGACAAGGTATAG
GGCGGCGCCTACAATCCATGCCAACCCGTTCCATGTGCTCGCCGAGGCGGCATAAATCGCCGTGACGATC
AGCGGTCCAGTGATCGAAGTTAGGCTGGTAAGAGCCGCGAGCGATCCTTGAAGCTGTCCCTGATGGTCGT
CATCTACCTGCCTGGACAGCATGGCCTGCAACGCGGGCATCCCGATGCCGCCGGAAGCGAGAAGAATCAT
AATGGGGAAGGCCATCCAGCCTCGCGTCGCGAACGCCAGCAAGACGTAGCCCAGCGCGTCGGCCGCCATG
CCGGCGATAATGGCCTGCTTCTCGCCGAAACGTTTGGTGGCGGGACCAGTGACGAAGGCTTGAGCGAGGG
CGTGCAAGATTCCGAATACCGCAAGCGACAGGCCGATCATCGTCGCGCTCCAGCGAAAGCGGTCCTCGCC
GAAAATGACCCAGAGCGCTGCCGGCACCTGTCCTACGAGTTGCATGATAAAGAAGACAGTCATAAGTGCG
GCGACGATAGTCATGCCCCGCGCCCACCGGAAGGAGCTGACTGGGTTGAAGGCTCTCAAGGGCATCGGTC
GAGATCCCGGTGCCTAATGAGTGAGCTAACTTACATTAATTGCGTTGCGCTCACTGCCCGCTTTCCAGTC
GGGAAACCTGTCGTGCCAGCTGCATTAATGAATCGGCCAACGCGCGGGGAGAGGCGGTTTGCGTATTGGG
CGCCAGGGTGGTTTTTCTTTTCACCAGTGAGACGGGCAACAGCTGATTGCCCTTCACCGCCTGGCCCTGA
GAGAGTTGCAGCAAGCGGTCCACGCTGGTTTGCCCCAGCAGGCGAAAATCCTGTTTGATGGTGGTTAACG
GCGGGATATAACATGAGCTGTCTTCGGTATCGTCGTATCCCACTACCGAGATATCCGCACCAACGCGCAG
CCCGGACTCGGTAATGGCGCGCATTGCGCCCAGCGCCATCTGATCGTTGGCAACCAGCATCGCAGTGGGA
ACGATGCCCTCATTCAGCATTTGCATGGTTTGTTGAAAACCGGACATGGCACTCCAGTCGCCTTCCCGTT
CCGCTATCGGCTGAATTTGATTGCGAGTGAGATATTTATGCCAGCCAGCCAGACGCAGACGCGCCGAGAC
AGAACTTAATGGGCCCGCTAACAGCGCGATTTGCTGGTGACCCAATGCGACCAGATGCTCCACGCCCAGT
CGCGTACCGTCTTCATGGGAGAAAATAATACTGTTGATGGGTGTCTGGTCAGAGACATCAAGAAATAACG
CCGGAACATTAGTGCAGGCAGCTTCCACAGCAATGGCATCCTGGTCATCCAGCGGATAGTTAATGATCAG
CCCACTGACGCGTTGCGCGAGAAGATTGTGCACCGCCGCTTTACAGGCTTCGACGCCGCTTCGTTCTACC
ATCGACACCACCACGCTGGCACCCAGTTGATCGGCGCGAGATTTAATCGCCGCGACAATTTGCGACGGCG
CGTGCAGGGCCAGACTGGAGGTGGCAACGCCAATCAGCAACGACTGTTTGCCCGCCAGTTGTTGTGCCAC
GCGGTTGGGAATGTAATTCAGCTCCGCCATCGCCGCTTCCACTTTTTCCCGCGTTTTCGCAGAAACGTGG
CTGGCCTGGTTCACCACGCGGGAAACGGTCTGATAAGAGACACCGGCATACTCTGCGACATCGTATAACG
TTACTGGTTTCACATTCACCACCCTGAATTGACTCTCTTCCGGGCGCTATCATGCCATACCGCGAAAGGT
TTTGCGCCATTCGATGGTGTCCGGGATCTCGACGCTCTCCCTTATGCGACTCCTGCATTAGGAAGCAGCC
CAGTAGTAGGTTGAGGCCGTTGAGCACCGCCGCCGCAAGGAATGGTGCATGCAAGGAGATGGCGCCCAAC
AGTCCCCCGGCCACGGGGCCTGCCACCATACCCACGCCGAAACAAGCGCTCATGAGCCCGAAGTGGCGAG
CCCGATCTTCCCCATCGGTGATGTCGGCGATATAGGCGCCAGCAACCGCACCTGTGGCGCCGGTGATGCC
GGCCACGATGCGTCCGGCGTAGAGGATCGAGATCTCGATCCCGCGAAATTAATACGACTCACTATAGGGG
AATTGTGAGCGGATAACAATTCCCCACTAGTAATAATTTTGTTTAACTTTAAGAAGGAGATATACCATGG
AAACTGAAGAAGGTAAACTGGTAATCTGGATTAACGGCGATAAAGGCTATAACGGTCTCGCTGAAGTCGG
TAAGAAATTCGAGAAAGATACCGGAATTAAAGTCACCGTTGAGCATCCGGATAAACTGGAAGAGAAATTC
CCACAGGTTGCGGCAACTGGCGATGGCCCTGACATTATCTTCTGGGCACACGACCGCTTTGGTGGCTACG
CTCAATCTGGCCTGTTGGCTGAAATCACCCCGGACAAAGCGTTCCAGGACAAGCTGTATCCGTTTACCTG
GGATGCCGTACGTTACAACGGCAAGCTGATTGCTTACCCGATCGCTGTTGAAGCGTTATCGCTGATTTAT
AACAAAGACCTGCTGCCGAACCCGCCAAAAACCTGGGAAGAGATCCCGGCGCTGGATAAAGAACTGAAAG
CGAAAGGTAAGAGCGCCCTGATGTTCAACCTGCAAGAACCGTACTTCACCTGGCCGCTGATTGCTGCTGA
CGGGGGTTATGCGTTCAAGTATGAAAACGGCAAGTACGACATTAAAGACGTGGGCGTGGATAACGCTGGC
GCGAAAGCGGGTCTGACCTTCCTGGTTGACCTGATTAAAAACAAACACATGAATGCAGACACCGATTACT
CCATCGCAGAAGCTGCCTTTAATAAAGGCGAAACAGCGATGACCATCAACGGCCCGTGGGCATGGTCCAA
CATCGACACCAGCAAAGTGAATTATGGTGTAACGGTACTGCCGACCTTCAAGGGTCAACCATCCAAACCG
TTCGTTGGCGTGCTGAGCGCAGGTATTAACGCCGCCAGTCCGAACAAAGAGCTGGCAAAAGAGTTCCTCG
AAAACTATCTGCTGACTGATGAAGGTCTGGAAGCGGTTAATAAAGACAAACCGCTGGGTGCCGTAGCGCT
GAAGTCTTACGAGGAAGAGTTGGCGAAAGATCCACGTATTGCCGCCACGATGGAAAACGCCCAGAAAGGT
GAAATCATGCCGAACATCCCGCAGATGTCCGCTTTCTGGTATGCCGTGCGTACTGCGGTGATCAACGCCG
CCAGCGGTCGTCAGACTGTCGATGAAGCCCTTAAAGACGCGCAGACTGGTACCGGCAGCGGCCTGGAAGT
TCTGTTCCAGGGGCCCCATATGAAGTATAAATTAGCAGATTATCGTTACGGCAGAGAAGAAATGTTAGCA
CTTTTCCTTAAAATGCAGTATAAACTGATTCTGAACGGTAAAACCCTGAAAGGTGAAACCACCACCGAAG
CTGTTGACGCTGCTACCGCGGAAAAAGTTTTCAAACAGTACGCTAACGACAACGGTGTTGACGGTGAATG
GACCTACGACGACGCTACCAAAACCTACACCGTAACGGAATGAGTTGGCTGCTGCCACCGCTGAGCAATA
ACTAGCATAACCCCTTGGGGCCTCTAAACGGGTCTTGAGGGGTTTTTTGCTGAAAGGAGGAACTATATCC
GGATATCCCGCAAGAGGCCCGGCAGTACCGGCATAACCAAGCCTATGCCTACAGCATCCAGGGTGACGGT
GCCGAGGATGACGATGAGCGCATTGTTAGATTTCATACACGGTGCCTGACTGCGTTAGCAATTTAACTGT
GATAAACTACCGCATTAAAGCTTATCGATGATAAGCTGTCAAACATGAGAA
Features (pLannotate 1.2.2; 20 found; start..end, strand, type, name):
    104..208     +  promoter       AmpR promoter: bla
    209..1069    +  CDS            AmpR: β-lactamase; bla; confers resistance to ampicillin, carbenicillin, and related antibiotics
   1240..1828    +  rep_origin     ori: high-copy-number ColE1/pMB1/pBR322/pUC origin of replication
   2014..2156    -  misc_feature   bom: basis of mobility region from pBR322
   2258..2449    -  CDS            rop: Rop protein, which maintains plasmids at low copy number; rop
   2466..2846    +  CDS            YPB1_ECOLX: Protein predicted: Swiss-Prot protein existence level 4. From Escherichia coli.
   3088..3712    -  CDS            TcR (fragment): tetracycline efflux protein; tet; confers resistance to tetracycline
   3727..3748    -  protein_bind   CAP binding site: CAP binding activates transcription in the presence of cAMP. E. coli catabolite activator protein
   3761..4843    -  CDS            lacI: lac repressor; lacI; The lac repressor binds to the lac operator to inhibit transcription in E. coli. This inhibition can be relieved by adding lactose or isopropyl-β-D-thiogalactopyranoside (IPTG).
   4844..4921    -  promoter       lacI promoter: lacI
   4929..5208    -  CDS            TcR (fragment): tetracycline efflux protein; tet; confers resistance to tetracycline
   5230..5248    +  promoter       T7 promoter: promoter for bacteriophage T7 RNA polymerase
   5249..5273    +  protein_bind   lac operator: The lac repressor binds to the lac operator to inhibit transcription in E. coli. This inhibition can be relieved by adding lactose or isopropyl-β-D-thiogalactopyranoside (IPTG). lac repressor encoded by lacI
   5288..5310    +  RBS            RBS: efficient ribosome binding site from bacteriophage T7 gene 10 (Olins and Rangwala, 1989)
   5321..6417    +  CDS            MBP (fragment): maltose binding protein from E. coli; malE (mutated); This version of the gene does not encode a signal sequence, so MBP will remain in the cytosol.
   6541..6686    +  CDS            GB1 (fragment): B1 domain of Streptococcal protein G effective as a solubilizing fusion partner (Cheng and Patel, 2004)
   6691..6714    +  CDS            SET1 (fragment): solubility-enhancement tag derived from T7 phage gene 10B
   6722..6769    +  terminator     T7 terminator: transcription terminator for bacteriophage T7 RNA polymerase
   6792..6896    -  CDS            TcR (fragment): tetracycline efflux protein; tet; confers resistance to tetracycline
   6944..6972    -  promoter       tet promoter: E. coli promoter for tetracycline efflux protein gene
