[The description below was written by a language model from this plasmid's Addgene catalogue record and pLannotate feature annotations shown in this document.]
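Description:
pnEA-NpM-HsGIGYF2_35-54-GB1_AE is a 6,981 nt bacterial expression plasmid for producing a short peptide of human GIGYF2 (residues 35–54) in E. coli. The catalogue lists the backbone as unknown, but the annotated features show a pBR322/pET-like architecture. It carries a ColE1/pMB1-type origin together with the bom mobility region and the rop gene, which agrees with the low copy number recorded. An AmpR (β-lactamase) cassette with its own promoter provides ampicillin selection. Several disrupted fragments of the tetracycline resistance gene and the tet promoter remain as non-functional relics of the parental vector.

Expression is driven by a T7 promoter followed by a lac operator and the T7 gene 10 ribosome binding site, and the unit ends at a T7 terminator. A plasmid-borne lacI gene supplies the repressor. Transcription therefore depends on a host providing T7 RNA polymerase and can be induced with IPTG. The open reading frame begins with a maltose binding protein that lacks its signal sequence and so stays cytosolic. Downstream lie the GB1 domain of streptococcal protein G and a short match annotated as a fragment of the SET1 solubility tag. The GIGYF2 segment is not itself annotated. Going by the construct name, it presumably sits in the unannotated gap of about 120 nt between MBP and GB1, and any linker or protease site in that gap is not recorded. Placing a 20-residue peptide between two solubilising partners is a common way to stabilise and purify short fragments. The associated study examined how GIGYF1/2 proteins bind 4EHP, so recombinant production for binding or structural work is plausible, although the record states only bacterial expression as the purpose.
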