Addgene plasmid #148558: pnEA-NpM-HsGIGYF2_35-54-GB1_AE
Purpose: Bacterial Expression of HsGIGYF2_35-54
Depositing lab: Elisa Izaurralde. Depositing organization: Max Planck Institute for Developmental Biology. Publication: GIGYF1/2 proteins use auxiliary sequences to selectively bind to 4EHP and repress target mRNA expression. Peter D, Weber R, Sandmeir F, Wohlbold L, Helms S, Bawankar P, Valkov E, Igreja C, Izaurralde E. Genes Dev. 2017 Jun 1;31(11):1147-1161. doi: 10.1101/gad.299420.117. Epub 2017 Jul 11. PubMed 28698298.
Backbone
  Vector backbone: Unknown
  Vector type: Bacterial Expression
Growth in bacteria
  Bacterial resistance: Ampicillin, 100 μg/mL
  Growth temperature: 37°C
  Growth strain: DH5alpha
  Copy number: Low Copy
Gene/Insert
  Gene/Insert name: HsGIGYF2_35-54
  Species: H. sapiens (human)
  Entrez Gene: GIGYF2 (a.k.a. GYF2, PARK11, PERQ2, PERQ3, TNRC15)
  Cloning method: Unknown
Terms and licenses: Academic/Nonprofit Terms; Industry Terms: Not Available to Industry
Depositor comments: sequence of NCBI: NM_015575.3 or Uniprot.: Q6Y7W6-1 Plasmids from this collection were made available to the research community and donated after the lab closed. Please note that the sequence provided by the depositing laboratory may be theoretical/predicted or based on Sanger sequencing results. There may be discrepancies between sequencing results obtained by Addgene and the depositor sequence. If an Addgene verified sequence is not available, please contact before placing your order to request that our lab fully sequence the plasmid.
How to cite: pnEA-NpM-HsGIGYF2_35-54-GB1_AE was a gift from Elisa Izaurralde (Addgene plasmid # 148558 ; http://n2t.net/addgene:148558 ; RRID:Addgene_148558)
